>Addgene plasmid #63957 | pST50Trc2-HPCDHFR | depositor full sequence | sequence record 177363 | Full Sequence
GGCACCATGCATCGATCCCGCGAAATTAATACGACTCACTATAGGGAGACCACAACGGTTTCCCTCCGGC
TCCGGAGAGCTCCAATTGGAATTCAATAATTTTGTTTAACTTTAAGAAGGAGATATACATATGTCTGAAG
ATCAGGTAGATCCACGTTTAATCGACGGTAAAGGATCCATCAGTCTGATTGCGGCGCTAGCGGTAGATCG
CGTTATCGGCATGGAAAACGCCATGCCATGGAACCTGCCTGCCGATCTCGCCTGGTTTAAACGCAACACC
TTAAATAAACCCGTGATTATGGGGCGCCATACCTGGGAATCAATCGGTAGGCCTTTGCCCGGCCGCAAAA
ATATTATCCTCAGCAGTCAACCCGGGACCGATGATCGGGTTACCTGGGTTAAATCGGTCGACGAAGCCAT
CGCGGCGTGTGGTGACGTACCAGAAATCATGGTGATTGGCGGCGGACGCGTTTATGAACAGTTCTTGCCA
AAAGCGCAAAAACTGTATCTGACGCATATCGATGCAGAAGTGGAAGGCGACACCCATTTTCCGGATTACG
AGCCGGATGACTGGGAATCGGTATTCAGCGAATTCCACGATGCTGATGCGCAGAACTCGCATAGCTATTG
TTTCGAAATCCTCGAGCGTCGTGCCGGCTAATGTACAAAGCTTGGTACCACGCGTGCGCGCTGATCCGGC
TGCTAACAAAGCCCGAAAGGAAGCTGAGTTGGCTGCTGCCACCGCTGAGCAATAACTAGCATAACCCCTT
GGGGCCTCTAAACGGGTCTTGAGGGGTTTTTTGCTGAAAGGAGGAACTATATCGGGATTAGCCCGCCTAA
TGAGCGGGCTTTTTTTTAATTCCCCTATTTGTTTATTTTTCTAAATACATTCAAATATGTATCCGCTCAT
GAGACAATAACCCTGATAAATGCTTCAATAATATTGAAAAAGGAAGAGTATGAGTATTCAACATTTCCGT
GTCGCCCTTATTCCCTTTTTTGCGGCATTTTGCCTTCCTGTTTTTGCTCACCCAGAAACGCTCGTGAAAG
TAAAAGACGCAGAGGACCAATTGGGGGCACGAGTGGGATACATAGAACTGGACTTGAATAGCGGTAAAAT
CCTTGAGAGTTTTCGCCCTGAAGAGCGTTTTCCAATGATGAGCACTTTCAAAGTTCTGCTATGTGGAGCA
GTATTATCCCGTGTAGATGCGGGGCAAGAGCAACTCGGACGACGAATACACTATTCGCAGAATGACTTGG
TTGAATACTCCCCAGTGACAGAAAAGCACCTTACGGACGGAATGACGGTAAGAGAATTATGTAGTGCCGC
CATAACGATGAGTGATAACACTGCGGCGAACTTACTTCTGACAACCATCGGTGGACCGAAGGAATTAACC
GCTTTTTTGCACAATATGGGAGACCATGTAACTCGCCTTGACCGTTGGGAACCAGAACTGAATGAAGCCA
TACCAAACGACGAGCGAGACACCACAATGCCTGCGGCAATGGCAACAACATTACGCAAACTATTAACTGG
CGAACTACTTACTCTGGCTTCACGGCAACAATTAATAGACTGGCTTGAAGCGGATAAAGTTGCAGGACCA
CTACTGCGTTCGGCACTTCCTGCTGGCTGGTTTATTGCTGATAAATCTGGGGCAGGAGAGCGTGGTTCAC
GGGGTATCATTGCCGCACTTGGACCAGATGGTAAGCCTTCCCGTATCGTAGTTATCTACACGACGGGTAG
TCAGGCAACTATGGACGAACGAAATAGACAGATTGCTGAAATAGGGGCTTCACTGATTAAGCATTGGTAA
ACCGATACAATTAAAGGCTCCTTTTGGAGCCTTTTTTTTTGGACGGACCGGTAGAAAAGATCAAAGGATC
TTCTTGAGATCCTTTTTTTCTGCGCGTAATCTGCTGCTTGCAAACAAAAAAACCACCGCTACCAGCGGTG
GTTTGTTTGCCGGATCAAGAGCTACCAACTCTTTTTCCGAAGGTAACTGGCTTCAGCAGAGCGCAGATAC
CAAATACTGTCCTTCTAGTGTAGCCGTAGTTAGGCCACCACTTCAAGAACTCTGTAGCACCGCCTACATA
CCTCGCTCTGCTAATCCTGTTACCAGTGGCTGCTGCCAGTGGCGATAAGTCGTGTCTTACCGGGTTGGAC
TCAAGACGATAGTTACCGGATAAGGCGCAGCGGTCGGGCTGAACGGGGGGTTCGTGCACACAGCCCAGCT
TGGAGCGAACGACCTACACCGAACTGAGATACCTACAGCGTGAGCTATGAGAAAGCGCCACGCTTCCCGA
AGGGAGAAAGGCGGACAGGTATCCGGTAAGCGGCAGGGTCGGAACAGGAGAGCGCACGAGGGAGCTTCCA
GGGGGAAACGCCTGGTATCTTTATAGTCCTGTCGGGTTTCGCCACCTCTGACTTGAGCGTCGATTTTTGT
GATGCTCGTCAGGGGGGCGGAGCCTATGGAAAAACGCCAGCAACGCGGCCTTTTTACGGTTCCTGGCCTT
TTGCTGGCCTTTTGCTCACATGTTCTTTCCTGCGTTATCCCCTGATTCTGTGGATAACCGTATTACCGCC
TTTGAGTGAGCTGATACCGCTCGCCGCAGCCGAACGACCGAGCGCAGCGAGTCAGTGAGCGAGGAAGCGG
AAGAGCGCCTGATGCGGTATTTTCTCCTTACGCATCTGTGCGGTATTTCACACCGCAATGGTGCACTCTC
AGTACAATCTGCTCTGATGCCGCATAGTTAAGCCAGTATACACTCCGCTATCGCTACGTGACTGGGTCAT
GGCTGCGCCCCGACACCCGCCAACACCCGCTGACGCGCCCTGACGGGCTTGTCTGCTCCCGGCATCCGCT
TACAGACAAGCTGTGACCGTCTCCGGGAGCTGCATGTGTCAGAGGTTTTCACCGTCATCACCGAAACGCG
CGAGGCAGCTGCGGTAAAGCTCATCAGCGTGGTCGTGAAGCGATTCACAGATGTCTGCCTGTTCATCCGC
GTCCAGCTCGTTGAGTTTCTCCAGAAGCGTTAATGTCTGGCTTCTGATAAAGCGGGCCATGTTAAGGGCG
GTTTTTTCCTGTTTGGTCACTGATGCCTCCGTGTAAGGGGGATTTCTGTTCATGGGGTAATGATACCGAT
GAAACGAGAGAGGATGCTCACGATACGGGTTACTGATGATGAACATGCCCGGTTACTGGAACGTTGTGAG
GGTAAACAACTGGCGGTATGGATGCGGCGGGACCAGAGAAAAATCACTCAGGGTCAATGCCAGCGCTTCG
TTAATACAGATGTAGGTGTT
Features (pLannotate 1.2.2; 12 found; start..end, strand, type, name):
     27..45      +  promoter       T7 promoter: promoter for bacteriophage T7 RNA polymerase
    101..123     +  RBS            RBS: efficient ribosome binding site from bacteriophage T7 gene 10 (Olins and Rangwala, 1989)
    179..652     +  CDS            folA: DYR_ECOLI - Also known as tmrA. Experimental evidence at protein level: Swiss-Prot protein existence level 1. Key enzyme in folate metabolism. Catalyzes an essential reaction for de novo glycine and purine synthesis, and for DNA precursor synthesis. From Escherichia coli (strain K12).
    699..748     +  CDS            SET1 (fragment): solubility-enhancement tag derived from T7 phage gene 10B
    756..803     +  terminator     T7 terminator: transcription terminator for bacteriophage T7 RNA polymerase
    868..959     +  promoter       AmpR promoter: bla
    960..1817    +  CDS            bla: BLAT_ECOLX - Experimental evidence at protein level: Swiss-Prot protein existence level 1. TEM-type are the most prevalent beta-lactamases in enterobacteria; they hydrolyze the beta-lactam bond in susceptible beta-lactam antibiotics, thus conferring resistance to penicillins and cephalosporins. TEM-3 and TEM-4 are capable of hydrolyzing cefotaxime and ceftazidime. TEM-5 is capable of hydrolyzing ceftazidime. TEM-6 is capable of hydrolyzing ceftazidime and aztreonam. TEM-8/CAZ-2, TEM- 16/CAZ-7 and TEM-24/CAZ-6 are markedly active against ceftazidime. IRT- 4 shows resistance to beta-lactamase in
   1824..1863    +  terminator     fd terminator: central terminator from bacteriophage fd (Otsuka and Kunisawa, 1982)
   1894..2482    +  rep_origin     ori: high-copy-number ColE1/pMB1/pBR322/pUC origin of replication
   2668..2807    -  misc_feature   bom: basis of mobility region from pBR322
   2909..3100    -  CDS            rop: Rop protein, which maintains plasmids at low copy number; rop
   3140..3250    +  CDS            mbeC (fragment): MBEC_ECOLX - Experimental evidence at protein level: Swiss-Prot protein existence level 1. Required for efficient mobilization of ColE1 plasmid and is thus essential to promote the specific transfer of the plasmid during conjugation. Probably functions by inducing DNA bending, helping the MbeA relaxase to melt the DNA around the nic site and cleave the phosphodiester bond. Binds specifically double-stranded DNA (dsDNA) containing the ColE1 oriT but does not recognize the inverted repeat (IR). From Escherichia coli.
