[The description below was written by a language model from this plasmid's Addgene catalogue record and pLannotate feature annotations shown in this document.]
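Description:
pST50Trc2-HPCDHFR is a 3.3 kb bacterial expression plasmid built on the pST50Trc backbone that serves as the position 2 transfer vector for the pST44 polycistronic expression suite, a system for co-expressing the subunits of protein complexes in Escherichia coli. It is catalogued as an empty backbone. It is propagated in E. coli under ampicillin selection, conferred by the TEM-type beta-lactamase gene (bla) with its own promoter and followed by a phage fd terminator. Replication relies on a ColE1/pMB1-family origin. The annotation also detects the pBR322 bom region, the rop gene and a fragment of mbeC, consistent with a pBR322/pET-like lineage in which Rop moderates copy number, although the record lists copy number as unknown.

The expression cassette consists of a T7 promoter, the efficient ribosome binding site from T7 gene 10, a coding region and a T7 terminator, so expression depends on a host supplying T7 RNA polymerase. The backbone contributes an N-terminal, non-cleavable Protein C (HPC) epitope tag. This tag is not separately annotated in the feature table but presumably lies between the RBS and the insert. The E. coli dihydrofolate reductase gene (folA) occupies the BamHI–NgoMIV cloning cassette as a positive control for expression. A short match to the T7 gene 10B-derived SET1 tag just upstream of the terminator is probably residual T7 sequence rather than a functional fusion.

In use, DHFR is replaced by a gene of interest via BamHI/NgoMIV, single-gene expression can be checked, and the resulting translation cassette is then excised with EcoRI/HindIII for transfer into the second slot of a pST44 polycistronic plasmid.
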