Addgene plasmid #63957: pST50Trc2-HPCDHFR
Purpose: (Empty Backbone) Position 2 transfer plasmid for pST44 polycistronic plasmid suite; N-term non-cleavable single tag; contains DHFR gene in BamHI-NgoMIV cassette as positive control
Depositing lab: Song Tan. Depositing organization: Pennsylvania State University. Publication: The pST44 polycistronic expression system for producing protein complexes in Escherichia coli. Tan S, Kern RC, Selleck W. Protein Expr Purif. 2005 Apr;40(2):385-95. 10.1016/j.pep.2004.12.002 PubMed 15766881.
Backbone
  Vector backbone: pST50Trc
  Vector type: Bacterial Expression
  Tag / fusion protein: Protein C (HPC) (N terminal on backbone)
Growth in bacteria
  Bacterial resistance: Ampicillin, 100 μg/mL
  Growth temperature: 37°C
  Growth strain: DH5alpha
  Copy number: Unknown
Gene/Insert
  Gene/Insert name: None
  Tag / fusion protein: Protein C (HPC) (N terminal on backbone)
Terms and licenses: Academic/Nonprofit Terms; Industry Terms: Not Available to Industry
Depositor comments: Replace DHFR with GOI using BamHI/NgoMIV; Clone out cassette using EcoRI/HindIII
How to cite: pST50Trc2-HPCDHFR was a gift from Song Tan (Addgene plasmid # 63957 ; http://n2t.net/addgene:63957 ; RRID:Addgene_63957)
