>Addgene plasmid #63957 | pST50Trc2-HPCDHFR | addgene partial sequence | sequence record 177476 | T7term 5'-GCTAGTTATTGCTCAGCGG-3'
GCAGCCGGATCAGCGCGCACGCGTGGTACCAAGCTTTGTACATTAGCCGGCACGACGCTCGAGGATTTCG
AAACAATAGCTATGCGAGTTCTGCGCATCAGCATCGTGGAATTCGCTGAATACCGATTCCCAGTCATCCG
GCTCGTAATCCGGAAAATGGGTGTCGCCTTCCACTTCTGCATCGATATGCGTCAGATACAGTTTTTGCGC
TTTTGGCAAGAACTGTTCATAAACGCGTCCGCCGCCAATCACCATGATTTCTGGTACGTCACCACACGCC
GCGATGGCTTCGTCGACCGATTTAACCCAGGTAACCCGATCATCGGTCCCGGGTTGACTGCTGAGGATAA
TATTTTTGCGGCCGGGCAAAGGCCTACCGATTGATTCCCAGGTATGGCGCCCCATAATCACGGGTTTATT
TAAGGTGTTGCGTTTAAACCAGGCGAGATCGGCAGGCAGGTTCCATGGCATGGCGTTTTCCATGCCGATA
ACGCGATCTACCGCTAGCGCCGCAATCAGACTGATGGATCCTTTACCGTCGATTAAACGTGGATCTACCT
GATCTTCAGACATATGTATATCTCCTTCTTAAAGTTAAACAAAATTATTGAATTCCAATTGGAGCTCTCC
GGAGCCGGAGGGAAACCGTTGTGGTCTCCCTATAGTGAGTCGTATTAATTTCGCGGGATCGATGCATGGT
GCCAACACCTACATCTGTATTAACGAAGCGCTGGCATTGACCCTGAGTGATTTTTCTCTGGTCCCGCCGC
ATCCATACCGCCAGTTGTTTACCCTCACAACGTTCCAGTAACCGGGCATGTTCATCATCAGT
